>Addgene plasmid #178272 | pLKO_HSV.NWS.Ollas_mCherry-NLS | addgene full sequence | sequence record 353132 | Addgene NGS Result
GGTCTATTCTTTTGATTTATAAGGGATTTTGCCGATTTCGGCCTATTGGTTAAAAAATGAGCTGATTTAA
CAAAAATTTAACGCGAATTTTAACAAAATATTAACGCTTACAATTTAGGTGGCACTTTTCGGGGAAATGT
GCGCGGAACCCCTATTTGTTTATTTTTCTAAATACATTCAAATATGTATCCGCTCATGAGACAATAACCC
TGATAAATGCTTCAATAATATTGAAAAAGGAAGAGTATGAGTATTCAACATTTCCGTGTCGCCCTTATTC
CCTTTTTTGCGGCATTTTGCCTTCCTGTTTTTGCTCACCCAGAAACGCTGGTGAAAGTAAAAGATGCTGA
AGATCAGTTGGGTGCACGAGTGGGTTACATCGAACTGGATCTCAACAGCGGTAAGATCCTTGAGAGTTTT
CGCCCCGAAGAACGTTTTCCAATGATGAGCACTTTTAAAGTTCTGCTATGTGGCGCGGTATTATCCCGTA
TTGACGCCGGGCAAGAGCAACTCGGTCGCCGCATACACTATTCTCAGAATGACTTGGTTGAGTACTCACC
AGTCACAGAAAAGCATCTTACGGATGGCATGACAGTAAGAGAATTATGCAGTGCTGCCATAACCATGAGT
GATAACACTGCGGCCAACTTACTTCTGACAACGATCGGAGGACCGAAGGAGCTAACCGCTTTTTTGCACA
ACATGGGGGATCATGTAACTCGCCTTGATCGTTGGGAACCGGAGCTGAATGAAGCCATACCAAACGACGA
GCGTGACACCACGATGCCTGTAGCAATGGCAACAACGTTGCGCAAACTATTAACTGGCGAACTACTTACT
CTAGCTTCCCGGCAACAATTAATAGACTGGATGGAGGCGGATAAAGTTGCAGGACCACTTCTGCGCTCGG
CCCTTCCGGCTGGCTGGTTTATTGCTGATAAATCTGGAGCCGGTGAGCGTGGGTCTCGCGGTATCATTGC
AGCACTGGGGCCAGATGGTAAGCCCTCCCGTATCGTAGTTATCTACACGACGGGGAGTCAGGCAACTATG
GATGAACGAAATAGACAGATCGCTGAGATAGGTGCCTCACTGATTAAGCATTGGTAACTGTCAGACCAAG
TTTACTCATATATACTTTAGATTGATTTAAAACTTCATTTTTAATTTAAAAGGATCTAGGTGAAGATCCT
TTTTGATAATCTCATGACCAAAATCCCTTAACGTGAGTTTTCGTTCCACTGAGCGTCAGACCCCGTAGAA
AAGATCAAAGGATCTTCTTGAGATCCTTTTTTTCTGCGCGTAATCTGCTGCTTGCAAACAAAAAAACCAC
CGCTACCAGCGGTGGTTTGTTTGCCGGATCAAGAGCTACCAACTCTTTTTCCGAAGGTAACTGGCTTCAG
CAGAGCGCAGATACCAAATACTGTTCTTCTAGTGTAGCCGTAGTTAGGCCACCACTTCAAGAACTCTGTA
GCACCGCCTACATACCTCGCTCTGCTAATCCTGTTACCAGTGGCTGCTGCCAGTGGCGATAAGTCGTGTC
TTACCGGGTTGGACTCAAGACGATAGTTACCGGATAAGGCGCAGCGGTCGGGCTGAACGGGGGGTTCGTG
CACACAGCCCAGCTTGGAGCGAACGACCTACACCGAACTGAGATACCTACAGCGTGAGCTATGAGAAAGC
GCCACGCTTCCCGAAGGGAGAAAGGCGGACAGGTATCCGGTAAGCGGCAGGGTCGGAACAGGAGAGCGCA
CGAGGGAGCTTCCAGGGGGAAACGCCTGGTATCTTTATAGTCCTGTCGGGTTTCGCCACCTCTGACTTGA
GCGTCGATTTTTGTGATGCTCGTCAGGGGGGCGGAGCCTATGGAAAAACGCCAGCAACGCGGCCTTTTTA
CGGTTCCTGGCCTTTTGCTGGCCTTTTGCTCACATGTTCTTTCCTGCGTTATCCCCTGATTCTGTGGATA
ACCGTATTACCGCCTTTGAGTGAGCTGATACCGCTCGCCGCAGCCGAACGACCGAGCGCAGCGAGTCAGT
GAGCGAGGAAGCGGAAGAGCGCCCAATACGCAAACCGCCTCTCCCCGCGCGTTGGCCGATTCATTAATGC
AGCTGGCACGACAGGTTTCCCGACTGGAAAGCGGGCAGTGAGCGCAACGCAATTAATGTGAGTTAGCTCA
CTCATTAGGCACCCCAGGCTTTACACTTTATGCTTCCGGCTCGTATGTTGTGTGGAATTGTGAGCGGATA
ACAATTTCACACAGGAAACAGCTATGACCATGATTACGCCAAGCGCGCAATTAACCCTCACTAAAGGGAA
CAAAAGCTGGAGCTGCAAGCTTAATGTAGTCTTATGCAATACTCTTGTAGTCTTGCAACATGGTAACGAT
GAGTTAGCAACATGCCTTACAAGGAGAGAAAAAGCACCGTGCATGGCGATTGGTGGAAGTAAGGTGGTAC
GATCGTGCCTTATTAGGAAGGCAACAGACGGGTCTGACATGGATTGGACGAACCACTGAATTGCCGCATT
GCAGAGATATTGTATTTAAGTGCCTAGCTCGATACATAAACGGGTCTCTCTGGTTAGACCAGATCTGAGC
CTGGGAGCTCTCTGGCTAACTAGGGAACCCACTGCTTAAGCCTCAATAAAGCTTGCCTTGAGTGCTTCAA
GTAGTGTGTGCCCGTCTGTTGTGTGACTCTGGTAACTAGAGATCCCTCAGACCCTTTTAGTCAGTGTGGA
AAATCTCTAGCAGTGGCGCCCGAACAGGGACTTGAAAGCGAAAGGGAAACCAGAGGAGCTCTCTCGACGC
AGGACTCGGCTTGCTGAAGCGCGCACGGCAAGAGGCGAGGGGCGGCGACTGGTGAGTACGCCAAAAATTT
TGACTAGCGGAGGCTAGAAGGAGAGAGATGGGTGCGAGAGCGTCAGTATTAAGCGGGGGAGAATTAGATC
GCGATGGGAAAAAATTCGGTTAAGGCCAGGGGGAAAGAAAAAATATAAATTAAAACATATAGTATGGGCA
AGCAGGGAGCTAGAACGATTCGCAGTTAATCCTGGCCTGTTAGAAACATCAGAAGGCTGTAGACAAATAC
TGGGACAGCTACAACCATCCCTTCAGACAGGATCAGAAGAACTTAGATCATTATATAATACAGTAGCAAC
CCTCTATTGTGTGCATCAAAGGATAGAGATAAAAGACACCAAGGAAGCTTTAGACAAGATAGAGGAAGAG
CAAAACAAAAGTAAGACCACCGCACAGCAAGCGGCCGCTGATCTTCAGACCTGGAGGAGGAGATATGAGG
GACAATTGGAGAAGTGAATTATATAAATATAAAGTAGTAAAAATTGAACCATTAGGAGTAGCACCCACCA
AGGCAAAGAGAAGAGTGGTGCAGAGAGAAAAAAGAGCAGTGGGAATAGGAGCTTTGTTCCTTGGGTTCTT
GGGAGCAGCAGGAAGCACTATGGGCGCAGCGTCAATGACGCTGACGGTACAGGCCAGACAATTATTGTCT
GGTATAGTGCAGCAGCAGAACAATTTGCTGAGGGCTATTGAGGCGCAACAGCATCTGTTGCAACTCACAG
TCTGGGGCATCAAGCAGCTCCAGGCAAGAATCCTGGCTGTGGAAAGATACCTAAAGGATCAACAGCTCCT
GGGGATTTGGGGTTGCTCTGGAAAACTCATTTGCACCACTGCTGTGCCTTGGAATGCTAGTTGGAGTAAT
AAATCTCTGGAACAGATTTGGAATCACACGACCTGGATGGAGTGGGACAGAGAAATTAACAATTACACAA
GCTTAATACACTCCTTAATTGAAGAATCGCAAAACCAGCAAGAAAAGAATGAACAAGAATTATTGGAATT
AGATAAATGGGCAAGTTTGTGGAATTGGTTTAACATAACAAATTGGCTGTGGTATATAAAATTATTCATA
ATGATAGTAGGAGGCTTGGTAGGTTTAAGAATAGTTTTTGCTGTACTTTCTATAGTGAATAGAGTTAGGC
AGGGATATTCACCATTATCGTTTCAGACCCACCTCCCAACCCCGAGGGGACCCGACAGGCCCGAAGGAAT
AGAAGAAGAAGGTGGAGAGAGAGACAGAGACAGATCCATTCGATTAGTGAACGGATCTCGACGGTATCGA
TCACGAGACTAGTATCGAGCGGCCGCCCCCTTCACCGAGGGCCTATTTCCCATGATTCCTTCATATTTGC
ATATACGATACAAGGCTGTTAGAGAGATAATTGGAATTAATTTGACTGTAAACACAAAGATATTAGTACA
AAATACGTGACGTAGAAAGTAATAATTTCTTGGGTAGTTTGCAGTTTTAAAATTATGTTTTAAAATGGAC
TATCATATGCTTACCGTAACTTGAAAGTATTTCGATTTCTTGGCTTTATATATCTTGTGGAAAGGACGAA
ACACCGGGTCTTCGAGAAGACCTGTTTTAGAGCTAGAAATAGCAAGTTAAAATAAGGCTAGTCCGTTATC
AACTTGAAAAAGTGGCACCGAGTCGGTGCTTTTTTTAATTCTCGACCTCGAGACAAATGGCAGTATTCAT
CCACAATTTTAAAAGAAAAGGGGGGATTGGGGGGTACAGTGCAGGGGAAAGAATAGTAGACATAATAGCA
ACAGACATACAAACTAAAGAATTACAAAAACAAATTACAAAAATTCAAAATTTTCGGGTTTATTACAGGG
ACAGCAGAGATCCACTTTGGCCGCGGCTCGAGGCGATAAGCTTTGCAAAGATGGATAAAGTTTTAAACAG
AGAGGAATCTTTGCAGCTAATGGACCTTCTAGGTCTTGAAAGGAGTGGGAATTGGCTCCGGTGCCCGTCA
GTGGGCAGAGCGCACATCGCCCACAGTCCCCGAGAAGTTGGGGGGAGGGGTCGGCAATTGAACCGGTGCC
TAGAGAAGGTGGCGCGGGGTAAACTGGGAAAGTGATGTCGTGTACTGGCTCCGCCTTTTTCCCGAGGGTG
GGGGAGAACCGTATATAAGTGCAGTAGTCGCCGTGAACGTTCTTTTTCGCAACGGGTTTGCCGCCAGAAC
ACAGGTAAGTGCCGTGTGTGGTTCCCGCGGGCCTGGCCTCTTTACGGGTTATGGCCCTTGCGTGCCTTGA
ATTACTTCCACCTGGCTGCAGTACGTGATTCTTGATCCCGAGCTTCGGGTTGGAAGTGGGTGGGAGAGTT
CGAGGCCTTGCGCTTAAGGAGCCCCTTCGCCTCGTGCTTGAGTTGAGGCCTGGCCTGGGCGCTGGGGCCG
CCGCGTGCGAATCTGGTGGCACCTTCGCGCCTGTCTCGCTGCTTTCGATAAGTCTCTAGCCATTTAAAAT
TTTTGATGACCTGCTGCGACGCTTTTTTTCTGGCAAGATAGTCTTGTAAATGCGGGCCAAGATCTGCACA
CTGGTATTTCGGTTTTTGGGGCCGCGGGCGGCGACGGGGCCCGTGCGTCCCAGCGCACATGTTCGGCGAG
GCGGGGCCTGCGAGCGCGGCCACCGAGAATCGGACGGGGGTAGTCTCAAGCTGGCCGGCCTGCTCTGGTG
CCTGGCCTCGCGCCGCCGTGTATCGCCCCGCCCTGGGCGGCAAGGCTGGCCCGGTCGGCACCAGTTGCGT
GAGCGGAAAGATGGCCGCTTCCCGGCCCTGCTGCAGGGAGCTCAAAATGGAGGACGCGGCGCTCGGGAGA
GCGGGCGGGTGAGTCACCCACACAAAGGAAAAGGGCCTTTCCGTCCTCAGCCGTCGCTTCATGTGACTCC
ACGGAGTACCGGGCGCCGTCCAGGCACCTCGATTAGTTCTCGAGCTTTTGGAGTACGTCGTCTTTAGGTT
GGGGGGAGGGGTTTTATGCGATGGAGTTTCCCCACACTGAGTGGGTGGAGACTGAAGTTAGGCCAGCTTG
GCACTTGATGTAATTCTCCTTGGAATTTGCCCTTTTTGAGTTTGGATCTTGGTTCATTCTCAAGCCTCAG
ACAGTGGTTCAAAGTTTTTTTCTTCCATTTCAGGTGTCGTGAGGAATTCTGCAGTCGATCGACGGTACCG
CGGGCCCGGGATCCACGGTCGCCACCATGGGCCAGCCCGAGCTGGCCCCCGAGGACCCCGAGGACGGAGG
AGGCGGGGGAGGGAACTGGTCCCACCCCCAATTCGAGAAAGGAGGAGGCGGGGGAGGGAGCGGCTTCGCC
AACGAGCTGGGCCCCAGGCTGATGGGCAAGTGCGGCATGCTGATGGTGAGCAAGGGCGAGGAGGATAACA
TGGCCATCATCAAGGAGTTCATGCGCTTCAAGGTGCACATGGAGGGCTCCGTGAACGGCCACGAGTTCGA
GATCGAGGGCGAGGGCGAGGGCCGCCCCTACGAGGGCACCCAGACCGCCAAGCTGAAGGTGACCAAGGGT
GGCCCCCTGCCCTTCGCCTGGGACATCCTGTCCCCTCAGTTCATGTACGGCTCCAAGGCCTACGTGAAGC
ACCCCGCCGACATCCCCGACTACTTGAAGCTGTCCTTCCCCGAGGGCTTCAAGTGGGAGCGCGTGATGAA
CTTCGAGGACGGCGGCGTGGTGACCGTGACCCAGGACTCCTCCCTGCAGGACGGCGAGTTCATCTACAAG
GTGAAGCTGCGCGGCACCAACTTCCCCTCCGACGGCCCCGTAATGCAGAAGAAGACCATGGGCTGGGAGG
CCTCCTCCGAGCGGATGTACCCCGAGGACGGCGCCCTGAAGGGCGAGATCAAGCAGAGGCTGAAGCTGAA
GGACGGCGGCCACTACGACGCTGAGGTCAAGACCACCTACAAGGCCAAGAAGCCCGTGCAGCTGCCCGGC
GCCTACAACGTCAACATCAAGTTGGACATCACCTCCCACAACGAGGACTACACCATCGTGGAACAGTACG
AACGCGCCGAGGGCCGCCACTCCACCGGCGGCATGGACGAGCTGTACAAGAAACGGCCAGCCGAGGATAT
GGAGGAAGAACAAGCCTTTAAACGATCTCGATAAAGCGGCCGCGTCGACAATCAACCTCTGGATTACAAA
ATTTGTGAAAGATTGACTGGTATTCTTAACTATGTTGCTCCTTTTACGCTATGTGGATACGCTGCTTTAA
TGCCTTTGTATCATGCTATTGCTTCCCGTATGGCTTTCATTTTCTCCTCCTTGTATAAATCCTGGTTGCT
GTCTCTTTATGAGGAGTTGTGGCCCGTTGTCAGGCAACGTGGCGTGGTGTGCACTGTGTTTGCTGACGCA
ACCCCCACTGGTTGGGGCATTGCCACCACCTGTCAGCTCCTTTCCGGGACTTTCGCTTTCCCCCTCCCTA
TTGCCACGGCGGAACTCATCGCCGCCTGCCTTGCCCGCTGCTGGACAGGGGCTCGGCTGTTGGGCACTGA
CAATTCCGTGGTGTTGTCGGGGAAGCTGACGTCCTTTCCATGGCTGCTCGCCTGTGTTGCCACCTGGATT
CTGCGCGGGACGTCCTTCTGCTACGTCCCTTCGGCCCTCAATCCAGCGGACCTTCCTTCCCGCGGCCTGC
TGCCGGCTCTGCGGCCTCTTCCGCATCTTCGCCTTCGCCCTCAGACGAGTCGGATCTCCCTTTGGGCCGC
CTCCCCGCCTGGGTACCTTTAAGACCAATGACTTACAAGGCAGCTGTAGATCTTAGCCACTTTTTAAAAG
AAAAGGGGGGACTGGAAGGGCTAATTCACTCCCAACGAAGATAAGATCTGCTTTTTGCTTGTACTGGGTC
TCTCTGGTTAGACCAGATCTGAGCCTGGGAGCTCTCTGGCTAACTAGGGAACCCACTGCTTAAGCCTCAA
TAAAGCTTGCCTTGAGTGCTTCAAGTAGTGTGTGCCCGTCTGTTGTGTGACTCTGGTAACTAGAGATCCC
TCAGACCCTTTTAGTCAGTGTGGAAAATCTCTAGCAGTAGTAGTTCATGTCATCTTATTATTCAGTATTT
ATAACTTGCAAAGAAATGAATATCAGAGAGTGAGAGGAACTTGTTTATTGCAGCTTATAATGGTTACAAA
TAAAGCAATAGCATCACAAATTTCACAAATAAAGCATTTTTTTCACTGCATTCTAGTTGTGGTTTGTCCA
AACTCATCAATGTATCTTATCATGTCTGGCTCTAGCTATCCCGCCCCTAACTCCGCCCATCCCGCCCCTA
ACTCCGCCCAGTTCCGCCCATTCTCCGCCCCATGGCTGACTAATTTTTTTTATTTATGCAGAGGCCGAGG
CCGCCTCGGCCTCTGAGCTATTCCAGAAGTAGTGAGGAGGCTTTTTTGGAGGCCTAGGGACGTACCCAAT
TCGCCCTATAGTGAGTCGTATTACGCGCGCTCACTGGCCGTCGTTTTACAACGTCGTGACTGGGAAAACC
CTGGCGTTACCCAACTTAATCGCCTTGCAGCACATCCCCCTTTCGCCAGCTGGCGTAATAGCGAAGAGGC
CCGCACCGATCGCCCTTCCCAACAGTTGCGCAGCCTGAATGGCGAATGGG
[124 nt withheld, positions 8451-8574]
C
[91 nt withheld, positions 8576-8666]
A
[49 nt withheld, positions 8668-8716]
CCTTTGACGTTGGAGTCCACGTTCTTT
[37 nt withheld, positions 8744-8780]
ACCCTATCTC
Features (pLannotate 1.2.2; 29 found; start..end, strand, type, name):
    142..246     +  promoter       AmpR promoter: bla
    247..1107    +  CDS            AmpR: β-lactamase; bla; confers resistance to ampicillin, carbenicillin, and related antibiotics
   1278..1866    +  rep_origin     ori: high-copy-number ColE1/pMB1/pBR322/pUC origin of replication
   2049..2141    +  CDS            lacI (fragment): lac repressor; lacI; The lac repressor binds to the lac operator to inhibit transcription in E. coli. This inhibition can be relieved by adding lactose or isopropyl-β-D-thiogalactopyranoside (IPTG).
   2154..2175    +  protein_bind   CAP binding site: CAP binding activates transcription in the presence of cAMP. E. coli catabolite activator protein
   2190..2220    +  promoter       lac promoter: promoter for the E. coli lac operon
   2228..2244    +  protein_bind   lac operator: The lac repressor binds to the lac operator to inhibit transcription in E. coli. This inhibition can be relieved by adding lactose or isopropyl-β-D-thiogalactopyranoside (IPTG). lac repressor encoded by lacI
   2289..2307    +  promoter       T3 promoter: promoter for bacteriophage T3 RNA polymerase
   2335..2561    +  promoter       RSV promoter: Rous sarcoma virus enhancer/promoter
   2562..2742    +  LTR            5' LTR (truncated): truncated 5' long terminal repeat (LTR) from HIV-1
   2789..2914    +  misc_feature   HIV-1 Ψ: packaging signal of human immunodeficiency virus type 1
   2898..3261    +  CDS            HIV-1 gag (fragment): gag protein from human immunodeficiency virus 1; gag
   3407..3640    +  misc_feature   RRE: The Rev response element (RRE) of HIV-1 allows for Rev-dependent mRNA export from the nucleus to the cytoplasm.
   4017..4117    +  CDS            Rev (fragment): human immunodeficiency virus 1 (HIV-1) Rev protein; rev; enhances nuclear export of unspliced and incompletely spliced viral mRNAs
   4167..4407    +  promoter       U6 promoter: RNA polymerase III promoter for human U6 snRNA
   4434..4509    +  misc_RNA       gRNA scaffold: guide RNA scaffold for the Streptococcus pyogenes CRISPR/Cas9 system
   4557..4674    +  misc_feature   cPPT/CTS: central polypurine tract and central termination sequence of HIV-1
   4741..4807    +  CDS            small t antigen (fragment): SV40 (simian virus 40) small t antigen
   4814..5992    +  promoter       EF-1α promoter: strong constitutive promoter for human elongation factor EF-1α
   6009..6034    +  misc_feature   MCS (fragment): multiple cloning site
   6203..6910    +  CDS            mCherry: mCherry is a basic (constitutively fluorescent) red fluorescent protein published in 2004, derived from Discosoma sp.. It is reported to be a very rapidly-maturing monomer with low acid sensitivity.
   6980..7568    +  misc_feature   WPRE: woodchuck hepatitis virus posttranscriptional regulatory element
   7573..7710    +  CDS            nef (fragment): NEF_HV1LA - Experimental evidence at protein level: Swiss-Prot protein existence level 1. Extracellular Nef protein targets CD4(+) T-lymphocytes for apoptosis by interacting with CXCR4 surface receptors. From Human immunodeficiency virus type 1 group M subtype B (isolate Lai) (HIV-1).
   7696..7876    +  LTR            5' LTR (truncated): truncated 5' long terminal repeat (LTR) from HIV-1
   7948..8069    +  polyA_signal   SV40 poly(A) signal: SV40 polyadenylation signal
   8109..8244    +  rep_origin     SV40 ori: SV40 origin of replication
   8265..8283    -  promoter       T7 promoter: promoter for bacteriophage T7 RNA polymerase
   8291..8446    +  CDS            lacZα (fragment): LacZα fragment of β-galactosidase; lacZ fragment
   8451..89      +  rep_origin     f1 ori (across the origin) (sequence partly withheld): f1 bacteriophage origin of replication; arrow indicates direction of (+) strand synthesis
