[The description below was written by a language model from this plasmid's Addgene catalogue record and pLannotate feature annotations shown in this document.]
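Description:
pLKO_HSV.NWS.Ollas_mCherry-NLS is a lentiviral transfer plasmid on a pLKO-type backbone, with a sequenced length of about 8.8 kb. It combines a CRISPR guide RNA cassette with a nuclear protein barcode (nPC) reporter. It is maintained in E. coli as a high-copy plasmid through a ColE1/pUC-type origin and selected with ampicillin via the bla gene. An f1 origin, an SV40 origin and poly(A) signal, and remnants of lac and lacZα cloning-vector sequence are also annotated in the backbone.

The viral portion has a third-generation layout. An RSV promoter drives a truncated HIV-1 5' LTR, followed by the Ψ packaging signal with a gag fragment, the RRE for Rev-dependent export, a cPPT/CTS element, a WPRE to enhance transcript expression, and a truncated 3' LTR.

Two expression units sit between the LTRs. A human U6 Pol III promoter lies upstream of the S. pyogenes Cas9 gRNA scaffold, providing the site into which an sgRNA spacer is cloned; the record lists no guide. Downstream, the EF-1α promoter expresses mCherry carrying an N-terminal combination of three epitope tags (HSV, NWS and Ollas) and a C-terminal nuclear localization signal. The feature table annotates only the mCherry coding region, so the tags and the NLS are known from the catalogue entry alone. No Cas9 gene or mammalian drug-selection marker is annotated.

The epitope combination acts as an antibody-detectable barcode concentrated in the nucleus, marking which vector, and therefore which guide, a cell received. According to the record, this allows vector and cell tracking and spatial, in situ readout of CRISPR screens.
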