Addgene plasmid #178272: pLKO_HSV.NWS.Ollas_mCherry-NLS
Purpose: Nuclear Protein Barcode (nPC) for vector/cell tracking. Contains U6 trRNA cassette for sgRNA cloning. Enables spatial detection of CRISPR screens.
Depositing lab: Brian Brown. Depositing organization: Icahn School of Medicine at Mount Sinai. Publication: Spatial CRISPR genomics identifies regulators of the tumor microenvironment. Dhainaut M, Rose SA, Akturk G, Wroblewska A, Nielsen SR, Park ES, Buckup M, Roudko V, Pia L, Sweeney R, Le Berichel J, Wilk CM, Bektesevic A, Lee BH, Bhardwaj N, Rahman AH, Baccarini A, Gnjatic S, Pe'er D, Merad M, Brown BD. Cell. 2022 Mar 10. pii: S0092-8674(22)00195-7. doi: 10.1016/j.cell.2022.02.015. PubMed 35290801.
Backbone
  Vector backbone: pLKO
  Backbone size w/o insert (bp): 9000
  Vector type: Lentiviral
Growth in bacteria
  Bacterial resistance: Ampicillin, 100 μg/mL
  Growth temperature: 37°C
  Growth strain: NEB Stable
  Copy number: High Copy
Gene/Insert
  Gene/Insert name: nPC Tagged mCherry-NLS
  Species: H. sapiens (human)
  Insert size (bp): 1000
  Promoter: eF1a
  Tag / fusion protein: HSV.NWS.Ollas (N terminal on insert); Nuclear Localization Signal (C terminal on insert)
  Cloning method: Restriction Enzyme; 5′ cloning site unknown (unknown if destroyed)
  Sequencing primers: 5′ cctttttgagtttggatcttggttcat
Terms and licenses: Academic/Nonprofit Terms; Industry Terms: Not Available to Industry
Depositor comments: Please visit https://www.biorxiv.org/content/10.1101/2021.07.13.451021v1 for bioRxiv preprint.
How to cite: pLKO_HSV.NWS.Ollas_mCherry-NLS was a gift from Brian Brown (Addgene plasmid # 178272 ; http://n2t.net/addgene:178272 ; RRID:Addgene_178272)
